>Addgene plasmid #19230 | pBS FGF3 isoform 1 | addgene partial sequence | sequence record 25025 | T3 5'-GCAATTAACCCTCACTAAAGG-3'
GGGCTCCCGCGGTGGCGGCCGCCTCTAGAACTAGTGGATCCCCCGGGCTGCAGGAATTCGGCACGAGGCA
AAGGTAAGTTTATTTTTCAATACATCACCAGTGGTTAAAACCAAACCAATAGCAGAGAGATGGTTTTTAC
GTATTTCAGAAAAAAAGAGGGCCAAGATTTCTTCCATCACTTTAACCACTGTGCATTACAGGGGCGTGGG
TGTTTATTTTTCTATTTTGGAATGAAGGTATTCTTTGTGGTCGAGTCAATAAGAAGCACGCAGCAAAGCA
ACGTGTTGACTTTGGATGACGCGCATTAATTTTTTTTCCCCCTGTGCCAGTAATGTTGTATTTTGGGTTT
AAGAAATACCATACGGGCAAAATAGAGAGAGGAGCGACATTGTTTGCAGGGGAGATGTAACGACTGCATA
TTTCTTTTGCATTTAACACATTGAAAAATGCCAGTGATGCCTAGTTTTCTGTGTTCGAAATGCTGTGCTT
TTTTTGTTCCTGAATGTCAGACAGCACATGAGTGAAAAAAGAACCTTCACGTGGCTCAGGCTGACGAGGG
GGGGAGGTTTGGGGTGGGCTTTTTTTGTTGTTATTTGTTCCTTTTTTTTTCCTTTTTTTTTTTTTTTTTG
TCCAGAAGACTGTATCCNCCCCCCCAAAGAGGGCAAGGAGCGNTTGCATCCTGAATTCCTCCTTTATGTT
TTGCTCTGGTGCATATTACATANCAGGGTTTCAGAATAGCAGGNNGGCAGCCCCCCACTTTTAAGGGGGT
TTGGTGNTTTTTTTTGGGGTTTTTTTTTTTTCCCTCCTANAGCCCCAAATCCTTACCCNAANAA
