[The description below was written by a language model from this plasmid's Addgene catalogue record.]
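Description:
pBS FGF3 isoform 1 is a pBluescript-based (Stratagene) cloning plasmid carrying a chicken (Gallus gallus) sequence from fibroblast growth factor receptor 3, isoform 1. Although the plasmid name reads "FGF3", the insert field and gene annotation identify the cargo as the receptor FGFR3 rather than the ligand FGF3, so the name appears to be shorthand. The backbone is about 3 kb, is maintained at high copy in E. coli, and is selected with ampicillin. The insert was placed by restriction cloning between XhoI at the 5′ end and EcoRI at the 3′ end; the record does not say whether these sites survive. It also does not give the insert length or indicate whether the fragment is a full coding sequence or a partial cDNA.

The catalogue classes the vector as bacterial expression, but nothing in the record points to protein production as the purpose. The insert is sequenced from T3 on the 5′ side and T7 on the 3′ side, consistent with the standard pBluescript arrangement in which opposing phage RNA polymerase promoters flank the polylinker and allow in vitro transcription of either strand. With this orientation, T7 would be expected to yield antisense and T3 sense transcript, though the record does not confirm this. The depositor's comment labelling it a numbered probe, together with the associated study of gene expression subdomains in the perichondrium and periosteum and their effects on underlying chondrocytes, suggests that it serves as a template for riboprobes to detect FGFR3 transcripts by in situ hybridization in developing chick skeletal tissue. No feature table was supplied, so element positions and other backbone details cannot be verified here.
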