Addgene plasmid #19230: pBS FGF3 isoform 1
Depositing lab: Cliff Tabin. Depositing organization: Harvard Medical School. Publication: Identification of unique molecular subdomains in the perichondrium and periosteum and their role in regulating gene expression in the underlying chondrocytes. Bandyopadhyay A, Kubilus JK, Crochiere ML, Linsenmayer TF, Tabin CJ. Dev Biol. 2008 Sep 1;321(1):162-74. doi: 10.1016/j.ydbio.2008.06.012. Epub 2008 Jun 16. PubMed 18602913.
Backbone
  Vector backbone: pBluescript
  Backbone manufacturer: Stratagene
  Backbone size w/o insert (bp): 3000
  Vector type: Bacterial Expression
Growth in bacteria
  Bacterial resistance: Ampicillin, 100 μg/mL
  Growth temperature: 37°C
  Growth strain: DH5alpha
  Copy number: High Copy
Gene/Insert
  Gene/Insert name: Fibroblast growth factor receptor 3 isoform 1 (alt name: FGFR3)
  Species: G. gallus (chicken)
  GenBank ID: FG356233
  Entrez Gene: FGFR3
  Cloning method: Restriction Enzyme; 5′ cloning site XhoI (unknown if destroyed); 3′ cloning site EcoRI (unknown if destroyed)
  Sequencing primers: 5′ T3; 3′ T7
Terms and licenses: Academic/Nonprofit Terms; Industry Terms: Not Available to Industry
Depositor comments: Probe 2_81
How to cite: pBS FGF3 isoform 1 was a gift from Cliff Tabin (Addgene plasmid # 19230 ; http://n2t.net/addgene:19230 ; RRID:Addgene_19230)
